Addgene plasmid #90324: pNBU2_erm-TetR-P1T_DP-GH023
Purpose: (Empty Backbone) Integration vector at an attB site in Bacteroides; contains 1kb cassette with both the P1T_DP aTC-inducible promoter (RBS GH023) and the consitutively-driven TetR by the P2-A21 promoter
Depositing lab: Andrew Goodman. Depositing organization: Yale University. Publication: Engineered Regulatory Systems Modulate Gene Expression of Human Commensals in the Gut. Lim B, Zimmermann M, Barry NA, Goodman AL. Cell. 2017 Apr 20;169(3):547-558.e15. doi: 10.1016/j.cell.2017.03.045. PubMed 28431252.
Backbone
  Vector backbone: pNBU2-ErmG
  Vector type: Bacterial Expression
  Selectable markers: Erythromycin
Growth in bacteria
  Bacterial resistance: Ampicillin, 100 μg/mL
  Growth temperature: 37°C
  Growth strain: Pir1
  Copy number: Unknown
Gene/Insert
  Gene/Insert name: None
Terms and licenses: Academic/Nonprofit Terms; Industry Terms: Not Available to Industry
Depositor comments: Please note that the Addgene verified sequence has several mismatches compared to the depositor's annotated .gb file. These differences do not impact plasmid function.
How to cite: pNBU2_erm-TetR-P1T_DP-GH023 was a gift from Andrew Goodman (Addgene plasmid # 90324 ; http://n2t.net/addgene:90324 ; RRID:Addgene_90324)
