[The description below was written by a language model from this plasmid's Addgene catalogue record and pLannotate feature annotations shown in this document.]
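Description:
pNBU2_erm-TetR-P1T_DP-GH023 is an empty-backbone integration vector built on pNBU2-ErmG for inducible gene expression in Bacteroides, the human gut commensals it was designed to engineer. It is maintained in E. coli through the R6K γ origin, which only replicates when the pi initiator protein is supplied, which explains the use of a pir-expressing strain such as Pir1. Selection there is by ampicillin through the β-lactamase gene. An incP origin of transfer (with an adjacent traJ fragment) allows conjugative mobilisation into Bacteroides, where the plasmid cannot replicate and is instead recovered as a chromosomal insertion at an attB site under erythromycin selection. The annotation software labels the macrolide resistance gene as an ermC'-type 23S rRNA methylase by homology, whereas the backbone name indicates ErmG. The integration functions themselves are not annotated, and the roughly 1.9 kb stretch between the cloning site and the erm gene carries no called features.

The payload is a cassette of about 1 kb containing two divergently oriented parts. One is Tn10 TetR, encoded on the reverse strand and expressed constitutively from the P2-A21 promoter. The other is the anhydrotetracycline-inducible P1T_DP promoter paired with the GH023 ribosome binding site. The short hits called as PLtetO-1 and tight TRE fragments most likely reflect tet operator sequences within this region rather than those promoters themselves. A multiple cloning site fragment lies just downstream, where a gene of interest would be inserted. TetR represses the promoter until inducer releases it, giving tunable expression from a single-copy genomic insertion. The depositor notes that the verified sequence has several mismatches to the annotated map, reported not to affect function.
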