Features (pLannotate 1.2.2; 10 found; start..end, strand, type, name):
     24..69      -  CDS            traJ (fragment): oriT-recognizing protein; traJ
    102..211     -  oriT           oriT: incP origin of transfer
    382..770     +  rep_origin     R6K γ ori: γ replication origin from E. coli plasmid R6K; requires the R6K initiator protein pi for replication
    797..1420    -  CDS            TetR: tetracycline repressor TetR; tetR from transposon Tn10; TetR binds to the tetracycline operator tetO to inhibit transcription. This inhibition can be relieved by adding tetracycline or doxycycline.
   1689..1709    -  promoter       PLtetO-1 promoter (fragment): modified phage lambda PL promoter with tet operator sites (Lutz and Bujard, 1997)
   1752..1771    +  promoter       tight TRE promoter (fragment): Tet-responsive promoter PTight, consisting of seven tet operator sequences followed by the minimal CMV promoter
   1806..1858    +  misc_feature   MCS (fragment): pBluescript multiple cloning site
   3791..4519    -  CDS            ermC': ERM_BACIU - Experimental evidence at protein level: Swiss-Prot protein existence level 1. This protein produces a dimethylation of the adenine residue at position 2085 in 23S rRNA, resulting in reduced affinity between ribosomes and macrolide-lincosamide-streptogramin B antibiotics. From Bacillus subtilis.
   4990..5006    +  promoter       AmpR promoter (fragment): bla
   5007..5867    +  CDS            AmpR: β-lactamase; bla; confers resistance to ampicillin, carbenicillin, and related antibiotics
>Addgene plasmid #90324 | pNBU2_erm-TetR-P1T_DP-GH023 | addgene full sequence | sequence record 180031 | Addgene NGS Result
CAATTCGAGGGGGATCAATTCCGTGATAGGTGGGCTGCCCTTCCTGGTTGGCTTGGTTTCATCAGCCATC
CGCTTGCCCTCATCTGTTACGCCGGCGGTAGCCGGCCAGCCTCGCAGAGCAGGATTCCCGTTGAGCACCG
CCAGGTGCGAATAAGGGACAGTGAAGAAGGAACACCCGCTCGCGGGTGGGCCTACTTCACCTATCCTGCC
CGGCTGACGCCGTTGGATACACCAAGGAAAGTCTACACGAACCCTTTGGCAAAATCCTGTATATCGTGCG
AAAAAGGATGGATATACCGAAAAAATCGCTATAATGACCCCGAAGCAGGGTTATGCAGCGGAAAACGGAA
TTGATCCGGCCACGATGCGTCCGGCGTAGAGGATCTGAAGATCAGCAGTTCAACCTGTTGATAGTACGTA
CTAAGCTCTCATGTTTCACGTACTAAGCTCTCATGTTTAACGTACTAAGCTCTCATGTTTAACGAACTAA
ACCCTCATGGCTAACGTACTAAGCTCTCATGGCTAACGTACTAAGCTCTCATGTTTCACGTACTAAGCTC
TCATGTTTGAACAATAAAATTAATATAAATCAGCAACTTAAATAGCCTCTAAGGTTTTAAGTTTTATAAG
AAAAAAAAGAATATATAAGGCTTTTAAAGCTTTTAAGGTTTAACGGTTGTGGACAACAAGCCAGGGATGT
AACGCACTGAGAAGCCCTTAGAGCCTCTCAAAGCAATTTTGAGTGACACAGGAACACTTAACGGCTGACA
TGGGAATTCCCCTCCACCGCGGTGGCTTAAGACCCACTTTCACATTTAAGTTGTTTTTCTAATCCGCATA
TGATCAATTCAAGGCCGAATAAGAAGGCTGGCTCTGCACCTTGGTGATCAAATAATTCGATAGCTTGTCG
TAATAATGGCGGCATACTATCAGTAGTAGGTGTTTCCCTTTCTTCTTTAGCGACTTGATGCTCTTGATCT
TCCAATACGCAACCTAAAGTAAAATGCCCCACAGCGCTGAGTGCATATAATGCATTCTCTAGTGAAAAAC
CTTGTTGGCATAAAAAGGCTAATTGATTTTCGAGAGTTTCATACTGTTTTTCTGTAGGCCGTGTACCTAA
ATGTACTTTTGCTCCATCGCGATGACTTAGTAAAGCACATCTAAAACTTTTAGCGTTATTACGTAAAAAA
TCTTGCCAGCTTTCCCCTTCTAAAGGGCAAAAGTGAGTATGGTGCCTATCTAACATCTCAATGGCTAAGG
CGTCGAGCAAAGCCCGCTTATTTTTTACATGCCAATACAATGTAGGCTGCTCTACACCTAGCTTCTGGGC
GAGTTTACGGGTTGTTAAACCTTCGATTCCGACCTCATTAAGCAGCTCTAATGCGCTGTTAATCACTTTA
CTTTTATCTAATCTAGACATATTCGTTTAATATCATAAATAATTTATTTTATTTTAAAATGCGCGGGTGC
AAAGGTAAGAGGTTTTATTTTAACTACCAAATGTTTTCGGAAGTTTTTTCGCTTTTCTTTTTCTATCGTT
TCTCAGACTCTCTTAGCGAAAGGGAAAGAAGGTAAAGAAGAAAAACAAAACGCCTTTTCTTTTTTTGCAC
CCGCTTTCCAAGAGAAGAAAGCCTTGTTAAATTGACTTAGTGTAAAAGCGCAGTACTGCTTGACCATAAG
AACAAAAAAATCTCTATCACTGATAGGGATAAAGTTTGGAAGATAAAGCTAAAAGTTCTTATCTTTGCAG
TCTCCCTATCAGTGATAGAGACGAAATAAAGACATATAAAAGAAAAGACACCATGGTGGATCCCCCGGGC
TGCAGGAATTCGATATCAAGCTTATCGATACCGTCGACTAATTGCCTATCTTCCAGTGATGGAACAGCAT
TTGTGCATTGGCTGCAACAATCAGCCTTACTTGTGCCTGTTCTATTTCCGAACCGACCGCTTGTATGAAT
GCATCAAAATTCGTTTTCTCTACGTTGGATTCCTTGTTGCTCATATTGTGATGATAATTTCTACAAATAT
AGTCATTGGTAACTATCTATGAAACTGTTTGATACTTTTATAGTTGATTAAACTTGTTCATGGCATTTGC
CTTAATATCATCCGCTATGTCAATGTAGGGTTTCATAGCTTTGTAGTCGCTGTGTCCCGTCCATTTCATG
ACCACCTGTGCCGGGATTCCGAGAGCCAGCGCATTGCAGATGAATGTCCTTTTTCCTGCATGGGTACTGA
GCAAAGCGTATTTGGGTGTGACTTCATCAATACGTTCATTTCCCTTGTAGTAGGTTTCCCGTACAGGCTC
GTTGATTTCTGCCAGTTCGCCCAGCTCTTTCAGGTAATCGTTCATCTTCTGGTTGCTGATGACGGGCAGA
GCCATGTAATTCTCGAAATGGATGTCCTTGTATTTGTCCAGTATGGCTTTGCTGTATTTGTTCAGTTCAA
TCGTCAGGCTGTCGGCAGTCTTGACTGTGGTTATTTCGATGTGGTCGGACTTCACATCGCTTCTTTTCAG
ATTGCGAACATCCGAATACCGCAAACTCGTAAAGCAGCAGAACAGGAAAACATCACGCACACGTTCCAGG
TATTGCTTATCCTTGGGTATCTGGTAGTCTTTCAGCTTGTTCAGTTCATCCCAAGTCAGGAAGATTACTT
TTTTCGAGGTGGTTTTCAGTTTCGGTTTGAACGTATCGTATGCAATGTTCTGATGATGTCCTTTCTTGAA
GCTCCAGCGCAGGAACCATTTGAGGAATCCCATTTGCTTGCCGATGGTGCTGTTTCTCATATCCTTGGTG
TCACGCAGGAAGTTGACGTATTCGTTCAATCCAAACTCGTTGAAATAGTTGAACGTTGCATCCTCCTTGA
ACTCTTTGAGGTGGTTCCTCACTGCTGCAAATTTTTCATAGGTGGATGCCGTCCAGTTATTCTGGTTACC
GCACTCTTTTACAAACTCATCGAACACCTCCCAAAAGCTGACAGGGGCTTCTTCCGGCTGTTCTTCACTG
GTGTCTTTCATTCTCATGTTGAAAGCTTCCTTCAACTGTTGGGTCGTTGGCATGACCTCCTGCACCTCAA
ATTCCTTGAAAATATTCTGGATTTCGGCATAGTATTTCAGCAAGTCCGTATTGATTTCGGCTGCACTTTG
CTTTAGCTTGTTGGTACATCCGTTCTTTACCCGCTGCTTATCTGCATCCCATTTGGCTACGTCAATCCGG
TAGCCCGTTGTAAACTCGATACGTTGGCTGGCAAAGATGACACGCATACGGATGGGTACGTTCTCTACGA
TTGGCACACCGTTCTTTTTCCGGCTCTCCAATGCAAAAATGATGTTGCGCTTGATATTCATAATTGGGTG
CGTTTGAAATTCTACACCCAAATATACACCCAATTATTGAGATAGCAAAAGACATTTAGAAACATTTACT
TTTACTCTATATTGTAATTTACACTTGATTATCAGTCGTTTGCAGTTTTATGATATTCTGTGAAAGTATA
AGTTCGAGAGCCTGTCTCTCCGCAAAAAACGCTGAAAATCAGCAGATTGCAAAACAAACACCCTGTTTTA
CACCCAAGAATGTAAAGTCGGGTGTTTTTGTTTTATTTAAGATAATACAACCACTACATAATAAAAGAGT
AGCGATATTAAAAGAATCCGATGAGAAAAGACTAATATTTATCTATCCATTCAGTTTGATTTCTCAGGAC
TTTACATCGTCCTGAAAGTATTTGTTGGTACCGAGGACGCGTAAACATTTACAGTTGCATGTGGCCTATT
GTTTTTAGCCGTTAAATATTTTATAACTATTAAATAGCGATACAAATTGTTCGAAACTAATATTGTTTAT
ATCATATATTCTCGCATGTTTTAAAGCTTTATTAAATTGATTTTTTGTAAACAGTTTTTCGTACTCTTTG
TTAACCCATTTCATTACAAAAGTTTCATATTTTTTTCTCTCTTTAAATGCCATTTTTGCTGGCTTTCTTT
TTAATACAATTAATGTGCTATCCACTTTAGGTTTTGGATGGAAATAATACCTAGGAATTTTTGCTAATAT
AGAAATATCTACCTCTGCCATTAACAGCAATGCTAGTGATCTGTTTGTATCTAATAACATTTTAGCAAAA
CCATATTCCACTATTAAATAACTTATTGTGGCTGAACTTTCAAAAACAATTTTTCGAATTATATTTGTGC
TTATGTTGTAAGGTATGCTGCCAAATATTTTATATGGATTGTGGCTAGGAAATGTAAATTTCAGTATATC
ATCATTTACTATTTGATAGTTAGGATAATTTAAGAGCTTATTACGAGTTACCTCACATAATTTAGAATCA
ATTTCTATCGCCGTTACAAAATTACATCTCTTTACCAATCCAGCAGTAAAATGACCTTTCCCTGCACCTA
TTTCAAAGATGTTATCTTTTTCATCTAAACTTATGCAATTCATTATTTTTTCTATGTGATATTTTGAAGT
AATAAAATTTTGACTATCTTTTATATTTACTTTGTTCATTATAACCTCTCCTTAATTTATTGCATCTCTT
TTCGAATATTTATGTTTTTTGAGAAAAGAACGTACTCATGGTTCATCCCGATATGCGTATCGGTCTGTAT
ATCAGCAACTTTCTATGTGTTTCAACTACAATAGTCATCTATTCTCATCTTTCTGAGTCCACCCCCTGCA
AAGCCCCTCTTTACGACATAAAAATTCGGTCGGAAAAGGTATGCAAAAGATGTTTCTCTCTTTAAGAGAA
ACTCTTCGGGATGCAAAAATATGAAAATAACTCCAATTCACCAAATTATATAGCGACTTTTTTACAAAAT
GCTAAAATTTGTTGATTTCCGTCAAGCAATTGTTGAGCAAAAATGTCTTTTACGATAAAATGATACCTCA
ATATCAACTGTTTAGCAAAACGATATTTCTCTTAAAGAGAGAAACACCTTTTTGTTCACCAATCCCCGAC
TTTTAATCCCGCGGCCATGATTGAAAAAGGAAGAGTATGAGTATTCAACATTTCCGTGTCGCCCTTATTC
CCTTTTTTGCGGCATTTTGCCTTCCTGTTTTTGCTCACCCAGAAACGCTGGTGAAAGTAAAAGATGCTGA
AGATCAGTTGGGTGCACGAGTGGGTTACATCGAACTGGATCTCAACAGCGGTAAGATCCTTGAGAGTTTT
CGCCCCGAAGAACGTTTTCCAATGATGAGCACTTTTAAAGTTCTGCTATGTGGCGCGGTATTATCCCGTA
TTGACGCCGGGCAAGAGCAACTCGGTCGCCGCATACACTATTCTCAGAATGACTTGGTTGAGTACTCACC
AGTCACAGAAAAGCATCTTACGGATGGCATGACAGTAAGAGAATTATGCAGTGCTGCCATAACCATGAGT
GATAACACTGCGGCCAACTTACTTCTGACAACGATCGGAGGACCGAAGGAGCTAACCGCTTTTTTGCACA
ACATGGGGGATCATGTAACTCGCCTTGATCGTTGGGAACCGGAGCTGAATGAAGCCATACCAAACGACGA
GCGTGACACCACGATGCCTGTAGCAATGGCAACAACGTTGCGCAAACTATTAACTGGCGAACTACTTACT
CTAGCTTCCCGGCAACAATTAATAGACTGGATGGAGGCGGATAAAGTTGCAGGACCACTTCTGCGCTCGG
CCCTTCCGGCTGGCTGGTTTATTGCTGATAAATCTGGAGCCGGTGAGCGTGGGTCTCGCGGTATCATTGC
AGCACTGGGGCCAGATGGTAAGCCCTCCCGTATCGTAGTTATCTACACGACGGGGAGTCAGGCAACTATG
GATGAACGAAATAGACAGATCGCTGAGATAGGTGCCTCACTGATTAAGCATTGGTAACTGTCAGACCAAG
TTTACTCATAACGCGT
